>Addgene plasmid #64984 | pASKt15C+SrtA2 | depositor full sequence | sequence record 109952 | pASKt15C+SrtA2 sequence 3772 bps
CCATCGAATGGCCAGATGATTAATTCCTAATTTTTGTTGACACTCTATCATTGATAGAGTTATTTTACCA
CTCCCTATCAGTGATAGAGAAAAGTGAAATGAATAGTTCGACAAAAATCTAGAAATAATTTTGTTTAACT
TTAAGAAGGAGATATACCATGGGCCACCATCATCATCATCATTCTTCTGGTCTGGTGCCACGCGGTTCTG
GTATGAAAGAAACCGCTGCTGCTAAATTCGAACGCCAGCACATGGACAGCCCAGATCTGGGTACCCAAGC
TAAACCTCAAATTCCGAAAGATAAATCGAAAGTGGCAGGCTATATTGAAATTCCAGATGCTGATATTAAA
GAACCAGTATATCCAGGACCAGCAACACCTGAACAATTAAATAGAGGTGTAAGCTTTGCAAAGGAAAATG
CCTCACTAGATGATCAAAATATTTCAATTGCAGGACACACTTTCATTGACCGTCCGAACTATCAATTTAC
AAATCTTAAAGCAGCCAAAAAAGGTAGTATGGTGTACTTTAAAGTTGGTAATGAAACACGTAAGTATAAA
ATGACAAGTATAAGAGATGTTAAGCCTACAGATGTAGAAGTTCTAGATGAACAAAAAGGTAAAGATAAAC
AATTAACATTAATTACTTGTGATGATTACAATGAAAAGACAGGCGTTTGGGAAAAACGTAAAATCTTTGT
AGCTACAGAAGTCAAATAAGTTTAAACGACCTGTGAAGTGAAAAATGGCGCACATTGTGCGACATTTTTT
TTGTCTGCCGTTTACCGCTACTGCGTCACGGATCTCC
[124 nt withheld, positions 808-931]
C
[91 nt withheld, positions 933-1023]
A
[49 nt withheld, positions 1025-1073]
CCTTTGACGTTGGAGTCCACGTTCTTT
[37 nt withheld, positions 1101-1137]
ACCCTATCTCGGTCTATTCTTTTGATTTATAAGGGATTTTGCCGATTTCGGCCTATTGGTTAAAAAATGA
GCTGATTTAACAAAAATTTAACGCGAATTTTAACAAAATTTGGCGAAAATGAGACGTTGATCGGCACGTA
AGAGGTTCCAACTTTCACCATAATGAAATAAGATCACTACCGGGCGTATTTTTTGAGTTATCGAGATTTT
CAGGAGCTAAGGAAGCTAAAATGGAGAAAAAAATCACTGGATATACCACCGTTGATATATCCCAATGGCA
TCGTAAAGAACATTTTGAGGCATTTCAGTCAGTTGCTCAATGTACCTATAACCAGACCGTTCAGCTGGAT
ATTACGGCCTTTTTAAAGACCGTAAAGAAAAATAAGCACAAGTTTTATCCGGCCTTTATTCACATTCTTG
CCCGCCTGATGAATGCTCATCCGGAATTTCGTATGGCAATGAAAGACGGTGAGCTGGTGATATGGGATAG
TGTTCACCCTTGTTACACCGTTTTCCATGAGCAAACTGAAACGTTTTCATCGCTCTGGAGTGAATACCAC
GACGATTTCCGGCAGTTTCTACACATATATTCGCAAGATGTGGCGTGTTACGGTGAAAACCTGGCCTATT
TCCCTAAAGGGTTTATTGAGAATATGTTTTTCGTCTCAGCCAATCCCTGGGTGAGTTTCACCAGTTTTGA
TTTAAACGTGGCCAATATGGACAACTTCTTCGCCCCCGTTTTCACTATGGGCAAATATTATACGCAAGGC
GACAAGGTGCTGATGCCGCTGGCGATTCAGGTTCATCATGCCGTCTGTGATGGCTTCCATGTCGGCAGAA
TGCTTAATGAATTACAACAGTACTGCGATGAGTGGCAGGGCGGGGCGTAATAGGAATTAATGATGTCTCG
TTTAGATAAAAGTAAAGTGATTAACAGCGCATTAGAGCTGCTTAATGAGGTCGGAATCGAAGGTTTAACA
ACCCGTAAACTCGCCCAGAAGCTAGGTGTAGAGCAGCCTACATTGTATTGGCATGTAAAAAATAAGCGGG
CTTTGCTCGACGCCTTAGCCATTGAGATGTTAGATAGGCACCATACTCACTTTTGCCCTTTAGAAGGGGA
AAGCTGGCAAGATTTTTTACGTAATAACGCTAAAAGTTTTAGATGTGCTTTACTAAGTCATCGCGATGGA
GCAAAAGTACATTTAGGTACACGGCCTACAGAAAAACAGTATGAAACTCTCGAAAATCAATTAGCCTTTT
TATGCCAACAAGGTTTTTCACTAGAGAATGCATTATATGCACTCAGCGCAGTGGGGCATTTTACTTTAGG
TTGCGTATTGGAAGATCAAGAGCATCAAGTCGCTAAAGAAGAAAGGGAAACACCTACTACTGATAGTATG
CCGCCATTATTACGACAAGCTATCGAATTATTTGATCACCAAGGTGCAGAGCCAGCCTTCTTATTCGGCC
TTGAATTGATCATATGCGGATTAGAAAAACAACTTAAATGTGAAAGTGGGTCTTAAAAGCAGCATAACCT
TTTTCCGTGATGGTAACTTCACTAGTTTAAAAGGATCTAGGTGAAGATCCTTTTTGATAATCTCATGACC
AAAATCCCTTAACGTGAGTTTTCGTTCCACTGAGCGTCAGACCCCGTAGAAAAGCGCTAGCGGAGTGTAT
ACTGGCTTACTATGTTGGCACTGATGAGGGTGTCAGTGAAGTGCTTCATGTGGCAGGAGAAAAAAGGCTG
CACCGGTGCGTCAGCAGAATATGTGATACAGGATATATTCCGCTTCCTCGCTCACTGACTCGCTACGCTC
GGTCGTTCGACTGCGGCGAGCGGAAATGGCTTACGAACGGGGCGGAGATTTCCTGGAAGATGCCAGGAAG
ATACTTAACAGGGAAGTGAGAGGGCCGCGGCAAAGCCGTTTTTCCATAGGCTCCGCCCCCCTGACAAGCA
TCACGAAATCTGACGCTCAAATCAGTGGTGGCGAAACCCGACAGGACTATAAAGATACCAGGCGTTTCCC
CCTGGCGGCTCCCTCGTGCGCTCTCCTGTTCCTGCCTTTCGGTTTACCGGTGTCATTCCGCTGTTATGGC
CGCGTTTGTCTCATTCCACGCCTGACACTCAGTTCCGGGTAGGCAGTTCGCTCCAAGCTGGACTGTATGC
ACGAACCCCCCGTTCAGTCCGACCGCTGCGCCTTATCCGGTAACTATCGTCTTGAGTCCAACCCGGAAAG
ACATGCAAAAGCACCACTGGCAGCAGCCACTGGTAATTGATTTAGAGGAGTTAGTCTTGAAGTCATGCGC
CGGTTAAGGCTAAACTGAAAGGACAAGTTTTGGTGACTGCGCTCCTCCAAGCCAGTTACCTCGGTTCAAA
GAGTTGGTAGCTCAGAGAACCTTCGAAAAACCGCCCTGCAAGGCGGTTTTTTCGTTTTCAGAGCAAGAGA
TTACGCGCAGACCAAAACGATCTCAAGAAGATCATCTTATTAATCAGATAAAATATTTCTAGATTTCAGT
GCAATTTATCTCTTCAAATGTAGCACCTGAAGTCAGCCCCATACGATATAAGTTGTAATTCTGCCTTTTT
ACGGTTCCTGGCCTTTTGCTGGCCTTTTGCTCACATGACCCGACA
Features (pLannotate 1.2.2; 11 found; start..end, strand, type, name):
     36..91      +  promoter       tetR/tetA promoters: tetR; overlapping promoters for bacterial tetR and tetA
    130..152     +  RBS            RBS: efficient ribosome binding site from bacteriophage T7 gene 10 (Olins and Rangwala, 1989)
    216..260     +  CDS            S-Tag: affinity and epitope tag derived from pancreatic ribonuclease A
    258..716     +  CDS            srtA (fragment): SRTA_STAA8 - Experimental evidence at protein level: Swiss-Prot protein existence level 1. Transpeptidase that anchors surface proteins to the cell wall (PubMed:10427003, PubMed:10446208, PubMed:10535938, PubMed:11714722, PubMed:14769030, PubMed:15247224). Recognizes and modifies its substrate by proteolytic cleavage of a C-terminal sorting signal. Following cleavage, a covalent intermediate is formed via a thioester bond between the sortase and its substrate, which is then transferred and covalently attached to the cell wall (PubMed:10446208, PubMed:10535938, PubMed:11714722, PubMed:14769030,
    808..1236    +  rep_origin     f1 ori (sequence partly withheld): f1 bacteriophage origin of replication; arrow indicates direction of (+) strand synthesis
   1265..1367    +  promoter       cat promoter: promoter of the E. coli cat gene encoding chloramphenicol acetyltransferase
   1368..2024    +  CDS            cat: CAT_ECOLX - Experimental evidence at protein level: Swiss-Prot protein existence level 1. This enzyme is an effector of chloramphenicol resistance in bacteria. From Escherichia coli. This protein is used as a marker in many commonly used cloning vectors, such as pACYC184.
   2037..2663    +  CDS            TetR: tetracycline repressor TetR; tetR; TetR binds to the tetracycline operator tetO to inhibit transcription. This inhibition can be relieved by adding tetracycline or doxycycline.
   2800..2826    +  misc_feature   bom (fragment): basis of mobility region from pBR322
   2925..2980    -  rep_origin     RSF ori (fragment): Plasmids containing the RSF 1030 origin of replication can be propagated in E. coli cells that contain additional plasmids with compatible origins.
   3068..3613    -  rep_origin     p15A ori: Plasmids containing the medium-copy-number p15A origin of replication can be propagated in E. coli cells that contain a second plasmid with the ColE1 origin.
