[The description below was written by a language model from this plasmid's Addgene catalogue record and pLannotate feature annotations shown in this document.]
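Description:
pASKt15C+SrtA2 is a 3,772 bp bacterial expression plasmid built on a modified pASK-IBA3 plus backbone. It produces a mutant Staphylococcus aureus sortase A in E. coli. Two backbone changes are recorded: the ampicillin-resistance gene was replaced with a chloramphenicol acetyltransferase (cat) gene driven by its own promoter, and the pBR322 replicon was replaced with a p15A origin. Selection is therefore by chloramphenicol. The p15A replicon is compatible with ColE1-type plasmids, so the vector can be maintained alongside a second plasmid in the same cell. The feature table also annotates an f1 phage origin, plus short bom and RSF ori fragments next to p15A. These fragments are probably partial homology matches rather than functional elements.

The insert lies between NcoI and PmeI sites, downstream of the tetracycline promoter/operator and a phage T7 gene 10 ribosome binding site. It encodes sortase A lacking amino acids 1–59 and carrying the E105K and E108A substitutions, with N-terminal His6 and S tags for purification and detection. Only the S tag is annotated in the feature table; the His6 tag is listed in the catalogue fields. A tetR gene on the plasmid supplies the Tet repressor, which keeps the promoter off until a tetracycline-class inducer is added.

Sortase A is a transpeptidase that cleaves a C-terminal sorting signal and joins the cleaved substrate to an acceptor, a reaction widely used for site-specific protein ligation. The associated publication title describes a calcium-independent sortase A that performs selective protein ligation in the E. coli cytoplasm. This suggests the plasmid is meant for inducible co-expression of the enzyme with substrate proteins in vivo.
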