Addgene plasmid #64984: pASKt15C+SrtA2
Purpose: Expresses the E105K/E108A mutant of Staphylococcus aureus sortase A in E. coli
Depositing lab: Teruyuki Nagamune. Depositing organization: The University of Tokyo. Publication: Ca -independent sortase-A exhibits high selective protein ligation activity in the cytoplasm of E. coli. Hirakawa H, Ishikawa S, Nagamune T. Biotechnol J. 2015 Apr 10. doi: 10.1002/biot.201500012. PubMed 25864513.
Backbone
  Vector backbone: pASK-IBA3 plus
  Backbone manufacturer: IBA
  Backbone size w/o insert (bp): 3211
  Total vector size (bp): 3772
  Modifications to backbone: The ampicillin-resistance gene is replaced with a chloramphenicol-resistance gene. The pBR322 replicon is replaced with a p15A replicon.
  Vector type: Bacterial Expression
Growth in bacteria
  Bacterial resistance: Chloramphenicol, 25 μg/mL
  Growth temperature: 37°C
  Growth strain: DH5alpha
  Copy number: Unknown
Gene/Insert
  Gene/Insert name: sortase A (alt name: SrtA)
  Species: Staphylococcus aureus ATCC 10832
  Insert size (bp): 566
  Mutation: deleted amino acids 1-59, E105K, E108A
  Promoter: tetracycline promoter/operator
  Tag / fusion protein: His6 tag (N terminal on insert); S tag (N terminal on insert)
  Cloning method: Restriction Enzyme; 5′ cloning site NcoI (not destroyed); 3′ cloning site PmeI (not destroyed)
  Sequencing primers: 5′ GAGTTATTTTACCACTCCCT; 3′ CGCAGTAGCGGTAAACG
Resource information
  A portion of this plasmid was derived from a plasmid made by: S. aureus sortase A is originally cloned from a genomic DNA of S. aureus (ATCC 10832D) in our lab.
Terms and licenses: Academic/Nonprofit Terms; Industry Terms: Not Available to Industry
How to cite: pASKt15C+SrtA2 was a gift from Teruyuki Nagamune (Addgene plasmid # 64984 ; http://n2t.net/addgene:64984 ; RRID:Addgene_64984)
