>Addgene plasmid #64984 | pASKt15C+SrtA2 | depositor partial sequence | sequence record 109953 | SrtA
ATGGGCCACCATCATCATCATCATTCTTCTGGTCTGGTGCCACGCGGTTCTGGTATGAAAGAAACCGCTG
CTGCTAAATTCGAACGCCAGCACATGGACAGCCCAGATCTGGGTACCCAAGCTAAACCTCAAATTCCGAA
AGATAAATCGAAAGTGGCAGGCTATATTGAAATTCCAGATGCTGATATTAAAGAACCAGTATATCCAGGA
CCAGCAACACCTGAACAATTAAATAGAGGTGTAAGCTTTGCAAAGGAAAATGCCTCACTAGATGATCAAA
ATATTTCAATTGCAGGACACACTTTCATTGACCGTCCGAACTATCAATTTACAAATCTTAAAGCAGCCAA
AAAAGGTAGTATGGTGTACTTTAAAGTTGGTAATGAAACACGTAAGTATAAAATGACAAGTATAAGAGAT
GTTAAGCCTACAGATGTAGAAGTTCTAGATGAACAAAAAGGTAAAGATAAACAATTAACATTAATTACTT
GTGATGATTACAATGAAAAGACAGGCGTTTGGGAAAAACGTAAAATCTTTGTAGCTACAGAAGTCAAA
