>Addgene plasmid #64984 | pASKt15C+SrtA2 | addgene partial sequence | sequence record 115282 | pASK-IBA-F 5'-GAGTTATTTTACCACTCCCT-3'
AAAATCTAGAAATAATTTTGTTTAACTTTAAGAAGGAGATATACCATGGGCCACCATCATCATCATCATT
CTTCTGGTCTGGTGCCACGCGGTTCTGGTATGAAAGAAACCGCTGCTGCTAAATTCGAACGCCAGCACAT
GGACAGCCCAGATCTGGGTACCCAAGCTAAACCTCAAATTCCGAAAGATAAATCGAAAGTGGCAGGCTAT
ATTGAAATTCCAGATGCTGATATTAAAGAACCAGTATATCCAGGACCAGCAACACCTGAACAATTAAATA
GAGGTGTAAGCTTTGCAAAGGAAAATGCCTCACTAGATGATCAAAATATTTCAATTGCAGGACACACTTT
CATTGACCGTCCGAACTATCAATTTACAAATCTTAAAGCAGCCAAAAAAGGTAGTATGGTGTACTTTAAA
GTTGGTAATGAAACACGTAAGTATAAAATGACAAGTATAAGAGATGTTAAGCCTACAGATGTAGAAGTTC
TAGATGAACAAAAAGGTAAAGATAAACAATTAACATTAATTACTTGTGATGATTACAATGAAAAGACAGG
CGTTTGGGAAAAACGTAAAATCTTTGTAGCTACAGAAGTCAAATAAGTTTAAACGACCTGTGAAGTGAAA
AATGGCGCACATTGTGCGACATTTTTTTTGTCTGCCGTTTACCGCTACTGCGTCACGGATCTCC
[124 nt withheld, positions 695-818]
C
[91 nt withheld, positions 820-910]
A
[49 nt withheld, positions 912-960]
CCTTTGACGTTGGAGTCCACGTTCTTT
[37 nt withheld, positions 988-1024]
ACCCTATCTCGGTCTATTCTTTTGATTTATAAGGGATTTTGCCGATTTCGGCCTATTGGTTAAAATGA
