>Addgene plasmid #64984 | pASKt15C+SrtA2 | addgene partial sequence | sequence record 115286 | pK03-R 5'-TTAATGCGCCGCTACAGGGCG-3'
AAAAATGTCGCACAATGTGCGCCATTTTTCACTTCACAGGTCGTTTAAACTTATTTGACTTCTGTAGCTA
CAAAGATTTTACGTTTTTCCCAAACGCCTGTCTTTTCATTGTAATCATCACAAGTAATTAATGTTAATTG
TTTATCTTTACCTTTTTGTTCATCTAGAACTTCTACATCTGTAGGCTTAACATCTCTTATACTTGTCATT
TTATACTTACGTGTTTCATTACCAACTTTAAAGTACACCATACTACCTTTTTTGGCTGCTTTAAGATTTG
TAAATTGATAGTTCGGACGGTCAATGAAAGTGTGTCCTGCAATTGAAATATTTTGATCATCTAGTGAGGC
ATTTTCCTTTGCAAAGCTTACACCTCTATTTAATTGTTCAGGTGTTGCTGGTCCTGGATATACTGGTTCT
TTAATATCAGCATCTGGAATTTCAATATAGCCTGCCACTTTCGATTTATCTTTCGGAATTTGAGGTTTAG
CTTGGGTACCCAGATCTGGGCTGTCCATGTGCTGGCGTTCGAATTTAGCAGCC
